Addgene plasmid #228189: SP_H3
Purpose: Plasmid contains the secretion signal peptide sequence of the yeast CIS3 gene for use in Combinatorial Golden Gate Assembly (BsaI restriction sites).
Depositing lab: Joseph Brock. Depositing organization: Australian National University. Publication: High-throughput optimisation of protein secretion in yeast via an engineered biosensor. Cleaver A, Luo R, Smith OB, Murphy L, Schwessinger B, Brock J. Trends Biotechnol. 2025 Apr;43(4):838-867. doi: 10.1016/j.tibtech.2024.11.010. Epub 2024 Dec 13. PubMed 39674781.
Backbone
  Vector backbone: pYTK001
  Backbone manufacturer: John Dueber, Addgene plasmid #65108
  Vector type: Synthetic Biology
Growth in bacteria
  Bacterial resistance: Chloramphenicol, 25 μg/mL
  Growth temperature: 37°C
  Growth strain: DH5alpha
  Copy number: High Copy
Gene/Insert
  Gene/Insert name: sp_P47001_CIS3_YEAST:0-21 (alt name: Uniprot: P47001)
  Species: S. cerevisiae (budding yeast)
  Cloning method: Golden Gate
Terms and licenses: Academic/Nonprofit Terms; Industry Terms: Not Available to Industry
Depositor comments: Signal peptides direct recombinant protein secretion in yeast. Codon optimised for expression in S. cerevisiae. This part is designed for use with components from the MoClo Yeast Toolkit (Lee et al. 2015). This insert is a 3a* component, see Williams et al. 2024 for more detail.
How to cite: SP_H3 was a gift from Joseph Brock (Addgene plasmid # 228189 ; http://n2t.net/addgene:228189 ; RRID:Addgene_228189)
