[The description below was written by a language model from this plasmid's Addgene catalogue record and pLannotate feature annotations shown in this document.]
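Description:
SP_H3 is a small (about 1.7 kb) Golden Gate part plasmid built on pYTK001, the part-entry vector of the MoClo Yeast Toolkit. It is a storage and donor vector for *E. coli* rather than an expression construct. It replicates from a high-copy ColE1/pUC-type origin and is selected with chloramphenicol through a cat gene driven by its native cat promoter. A phage lambda t0 terminator lies downstream of cat, between the marker and the cloned part. The feature table shows no yeast origin, yeast marker, promoter or terminator for the insert, which is consistent with a plasmid that only holds a modular part.

The payload is a 63-nt coding fragment, annotated as the N-terminal portion of *S. cerevisiae* CIS3 (also called CCW11, CCW5, PIR4 or SCW8), a component of the outer cell wall layer. It corresponds to the first 21 residues of the protein, which form its secretion signal peptide, and it has been codon optimised for budding yeast. According to the record, the part is released with BsaI and is classed as a "3a*" component, so it can be combined with other toolkit-compatible parts in combinatorial assemblies. The BsaI sites themselves are not annotated in the feature table.

In use, the signal peptide is fused to the N-terminus of a recombinant protein to direct it into the yeast secretory pathway. The plasmid appears to belong to a set of signal-peptide parts intended for combinatorial Golden Gate assembly, associated with work on high-throughput optimisation of protein secretion in yeast.
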