Features (pLannotate 1.2.2; 5 found; start..end, strand, type, name):
     11..73      +  CDS            CIS3 (fragment): CIS3_YEAST - Also known as CCW11, CCW5, PIR4, SCW8. Experimental evidence at protein level: Swiss-Prot protein existence level 1. Component of the outer cell wall layer. Required for stability of the cell wall and for optimal growth. Required for resistance against several antifungal and cell wall-perturbing agents. From Saccharomyces cerevisiae (strain ATCC 204508 / S288c) (Baker's yeast).
     93..127     -  terminator     lambda t0 terminator: minimal transcription terminator from phage lambda (Scholtissek and Grosse, 1987)
    201..857     -  CDS            cat: CAT_ECOLX - Experimental evidence at protein level: Swiss-Prot protein existence level 1. This enzyme is an effector of chloramphenicol resistance in bacteria. From Escherichia coli. This protein is used as a marker in many commonly used cloning vectors, such as pACYC184.
    858..955     -  promoter       cat promoter: promoter of the E. coli cat gene encoding chloramphenicol acetyltransferase
   1039..1627    +  rep_origin     ori: high-copy-number ColE1/pMB1/pBR322/pUC origin of replication
>Addgene plasmid #228189 | SP_H3 | addgene full sequence | sequence record 451647 | Addgene NGS Result
TCGGTCTCATATGCAGTTCAAGAACGTGGCGCTGGCGGCATCCGTTGCTGCTCTATCTGCCACTGCCAGT
GCGGCCCCTTGAGACCAGACCAATAAAAAACGCCCGGCGGCAACCGAGCGTTCTGAACAAATCCAGATGG
AGTTCTGAGGTCATTACTGGATCTATCAACAGGAGTCCAAGCGAGCTCGATATCAAATTACGCCCCGCCC
TGCCACTCATCGCAGTACTGTTGTAATTCATTAAGCATTCTGCCGACATGGAAGCCATCACAAACGGCAT
GATGAACCTGAATCGCCAGCGGCATCAGCACCTTGTCGCCTTGCGTATAATATTTGCCCATGGTGAAAAC
GGGGGCGAAGAAGTTGTCCATATTGGCCACGTTTAAATCAAAACTGGTGAAACTCACCCAGGGATTGGCT
GAAACGAAAAACATATTCTCAATAAACCCTTTAGGGAAATAGGCCAGGTTTTCACCGTAACACGCCACAT
CTTGCGAATATATGTGTAGAAACTGCCGGAAATCGTCGTGGTATTCACTCCAGAGCGATGAAAACGTTTC
AGTTTGCTCATGGAAAACGGTGTAACAAGGGTGAACACTATCCCATATCACCAGCTCACCGTCTTTCATT
GCCATACGAAATTCCGGATGAGCATTCATCAGGCGGGCAAGAATGTGAATAAAGGCCGGATAAAACTTGT
GCTTATTTTTCTTTACGGTCTTTAAAAAGGCCGTAATATCCAGCTGAACGGTCTGGTTATAGGTACATTG
AGCAACTGACTGAAATGCCTCAAAATGTTCTTTACGATGCCATTGGGATATATCAACGGTGGTATATCCA
GTGATTTTTTTCTCCATTTTAGCTTCCTTAGCTCCTGAAAATCTCGATAACTCAAAAAATACGCCCGGTA
GTGATCTTATTTCATTATGGTGAAAGTTGGAACCTCTTACGTGCCCGATCAATCATGACCAAAATCCCTT
AACGTGAGTTTTCGTTCCACTGAGCGTCAGACCCCGTAGAAAAGATCAAAGGATCTTCTTGAGATCCTTT
TTTTCTGCGCGTAATCTGCTGCTTGCAAACAAAAAAACCACCGCTACCAGCGGTGGTTTGTTTGCCGGAT
CAAGAGCTACCAACTCTTTTTCCGAAGGTAACTGGCTTCAGCAGAGCGCAGATACCAAATACTGTTCTTC
TAGTGTAGCCGTAGTTAGGCCACCACTTCAAGAACTCTGTAGCACCGCCTACATACCTCGCTCTGCTAAT
CCTGTTACCAGTGGCTGCTGCCAGTGGCGATAAGTCGTGTCTTACCGGGTTGGACTCAAGACGATAGTTA
CCGGATAAGGCGCAGCGGTCGGGCTGAACGGGGGGTTCGTGCACACAGCCCAGCTTGGAGCGAACGACCT
ACACCGAACTGAGATACCTACAGCGTGAGCTATGAGAAAGCGCCACGCTTCCCGAAGGGAGAAAGGCGGA
CAGGTATCCGGTAAGCGGCAGGGTCGGAACAGGAGAGCGCACGAGGGAGCTTCCAGGGGGAAACGCCTGG
TATCTTTATAGTCCTGTCGGGTTTCGCCACCTCTGACTTGAGCGTCGATTTTTGTGATGCTCGTCAGGGG
GGCGGAGCCTATGGAAAAACGCCAGCAACGCGGCCTTTTTACGGTTCCTGGCCTTTTGCTGGCCTTTTGC
TCACATGTTCTTTCCTGCGTTATCCCCTGATTCTGTGGATAACCGTAG
